Addgene plasmid #73214: pET21-10XHis-GST-HRV-dL5
Purpose: Bacterial expression vector for dL5(E52D) protein with N-terminal His10, GST and HRV3C cleavage site (MBIC5, dL5**, FAP)
Depositing lab: Marcel Bruchez. Depositing organization: Carnegie Mellon University. Publication: Fluorogen activating protein-affibody probes: modular, no-wash measurement of epidermal growth factor receptors. Wang Y, Telmer CA, Schmidt BF, Franke JD, Ort S, Arndt-Jovin DJ, Bruchez MP. Bioconjug Chem. 2015 Jan 21;26(1):137-44. doi: 10.1021/bc500525b. Epub 2014 Dec 19. PubMed 25490520.
Backbone
  Vector backbone: pET21a
  Backbone manufacturer: Novagen
  Backbone size w/o insert (bp): 5384
  Total vector size (bp): 6500
  Modifications to backbone: none
  Vector type: Bacterial Expression
Growth in bacteria
  Bacterial resistance: Ampicillin, 100 μg/mL
  Growth temperature: 37°C
  Growth strain: DH5alpha
  Growth instructions: For protein expression use a strain containing T7 RNA polymerase and trxB/gor double mutants such as Rosetta-gami(DE3)
  Copy number: Low Copy
Gene/Insert
  Gene/Insert name: EGFR (alt name: dL5** FAP)
  Species: H. sapiens (human); Schistosoma japonicum
  Insert size (bp): 1482
  Entrez Gene: EGFR (a.k.a. ERBB, ERBB1, ERRP, HER1, NISBD2, NNCIS, PIG61, mENA)
  Promoter: T7
  Tag / fusion protein: 10XHis-GST-HRV (N terminal on insert)
  Cloning method: Restriction Enzyme; 5′ cloning site NdeI (not destroyed); 3′ cloning site XhoI (not destroyed)
  Sequencing primers: 5′ T7 and GSTSeqF; 3′ T7term
Terms and licenses: Academic/Nonprofit Terms; Industry Terms: Not Available to Industry
Depositor comments: Please visit the Molecular Biosensor and Imaging Center website for current protocols and information about dyes to be used in combination with the proteins expressed from this plasmid.
How to cite: pET21-10XHis-GST-HRV-dL5 was a gift from Marcel Bruchez (Addgene plasmid # 73214 ; http://n2t.net/addgene:73214 ; RRID:Addgene_73214)
