[The description below was written by a language model from this plasmid's Addgene catalogue record, the feature table of its GenBank file and pLannotate feature annotations shown in this document.]
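Description:
pET21-10XHis-GST-HRV-dL5 is a bacterial expression plasmid built on the Novagen pET21a backbone for producing the dL5(E52D) fluorogen-activating protein (also called dL5** or MBIC5) in E. coli. It is maintained through a pBR322-type origin together with rop and the bom region, consistent with the low copy number stated in the record, and is selected with ampicillin via the β-lactamase gene. An f1 origin is also present, along with backbone remnants annotated as tetracycline-resistance fragments.

The expression cassette, cloned between NdeI and XhoI, is driven by a T7 promoter controlled by an adjacent lac operator and the plasmid-borne lacI repressor, with the T7 gene 10 ribosome binding site upstream and a T7 terminator downstream, so expression requires a host supplying T7 RNA polymerase and is inducible with IPTG. The open reading frame encodes an N-terminal 10xHis tag, Schistosoma japonicum glutathione S-transferase, an HRV 3C protease cleavage site and then the FAP, a dimer of the L5 single-chain antibody fragment that binds malachite green derivatives to generate red fluorescence. The His and GST modules allow affinity purification and the protease site allows their removal. The N-terminal His tag and the HRV site are not themselves annotated in the feature table, while a vector-derived His tag sequence lies downstream of the insert; the record does not say whether it is translated. The depositor recommends a trxB/gor mutant host, which favours disulfide bond formation.

The catalogue lists the insert as EGFR, but no EGFR sequence is annotated; this appears to reflect the associated work on FAP-affibody probes for EGFR measurement. The listed total size (6500 bp) also differs from the 6,868 nt full sequence, and the accompanying GenBank record covers only a 757 bp partial read near the terminator.
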