Features (pLannotate 1.2.2; 20 found; start..end, strand, type, name):
     12..467     +  rep_origin     f1 ori (sequence partly withheld): f1 bacteriophage origin of replication; arrow indicates direction of (+) strand synthesis
    494..598     +  promoter       AmpR promoter: bla
    599..1459    +  CDS            AmpR: β-lactamase; bla; confers resistance to ampicillin, carbenicillin, and related antibiotics
   1630..2218    +  rep_origin     ori: high-copy-number ColE1/pMB1/pBR322/pUC origin of replication
   2404..2546    -  misc_feature   bom: basis of mobility region from pBR322
   2648..2839    -  CDS            rop: Rop protein, which maintains plasmids at low copy number; rop
   2856..3236    +  CDS            YPB1_ECOLX: Protein predicted: Swiss-Prot protein existence level 4. From Escherichia coli.
   3308..3599    -  CDS            TcR (fragment): tetracycline efflux protein; tet; confers resistance to tetracycline
   3614..3635    -  protein_bind   CAP binding site: CAP binding activates transcription in the presence of cAMP. E. coli catabolite activator protein
   3648..4730    -  CDS            lacI: lac repressor; lacI; The lac repressor binds to the lac operator to inhibit transcription in E. coli. This inhibition can be relieved by adding lactose or isopropyl-β-D-thiogalactopyranoside (IPTG).
   4731..4808    -  promoter       lacI promoter: lacI
   4816..5095    -  CDS            TcR (fragment): tetracycline efflux protein; tet; confers resistance to tetracycline
   5117..5135    +  promoter       T7 promoter: promoter for bacteriophage T7 RNA polymerase
   5136..5160    +  protein_bind   lac operator: The lac repressor binds to the lac operator to inhibit transcription in E. coli. This inhibition can be relieved by adding lactose or isopropyl-β-D-thiogalactopyranoside (IPTG). lac repressor encoded by lacI
   5175..5197    +  RBS            RBS: efficient ribosome binding site from bacteriophage T7 gene 10 (Olins and Rangwala, 1989)
   5243..5896    +  CDS            GST26_SCHJA: Experimental evidence at protein level: Swiss-Prot protein existence level 1. GST isoenzymes appear to play a central role in the parasite detoxification system. Other functions are also suspected including a role in increasing the solubility of haematin in the parasite gut. From Schistosoma japonicum (Blood fluke).
   5957..6676    +  CDS            FAPα2: fluorogen-activating protein composed of a dimer of the L5-MG single-chain antibody fragment (Szent-Gyorgyi et al., 2008) binds malachite green derivatives to produce red fluorescence
   6712..6729    +  CDS            9xHis (fragment): 9xHis affinity tag
   6739..6788    +  CDS            SET1 (fragment): solubility-enhancement tag derived from T7 phage gene 10B
   6796..6843    +  terminator     T7 terminator: transcription terminator for bacteriophage T7 RNA polymerase
>Addgene plasmid #73214 | pET21-10XHis-GST-HRV-dL5 | depositor full sequence | sequence record 139753 | pET21-10XHis-GST-HRV-dL5 sequence 6868 bps
TGGCGAATGGG
[124 nt withheld, positions 12-135]
C
[91 nt withheld, positions 137-227]
A
[49 nt withheld, positions 229-277]
CCTTTGACGTTGGAGTCCACGTTCTTT
[37 nt withheld, positions 305-341]
ACCCTATCTCGGTCTATTCTTTTGATTTATAAGGGATTTTGCCGATTTCGGCCTATTGGTTAAAAAATGA
GCTGATTTAACAAAAATTTAACGCGAATTTTAACAAAATATTAACGTTTACAATTTCAGGTGGCACTTTT
CGGGGAAATGTGCGCGGAACCCCTATTTGTTTATTTTTCTAAATACATTCAAATATGTATCCGCTCATGA
GACAATAACCCTGATAAATGCTTCAATAATATTGAAAAAGGAAGAGTATGAGTATTCAACATTTCCGTGT
CGCCCTTATTCCCTTTTTTGCGGCATTTTGCCTTCCTGTTTTTGCTCACCCAGAAACGCTGGTGAAAGTA
AAAGATGCTGAAGATCAGTTGGGTGCACGAGTGGGTTACATCGAACTGGATCTCAACAGCGGTAAGATCC
TTGAGAGTTTTCGCCCCGAAGAACGTTTTCCAATGATGAGCACTTTTAAAGTTCTGCTATGTGGCGCGGT
ATTATCCCGTATTGACGCCGGGCAAGAGCAACTCGGTCGCCGCATACACTATTCTCAGAATGACTTGGTT
GAGTACTCACCAGTCACAGAAAAGCATCTTACGGATGGCATGACAGTAAGAGAATTATGCAGTGCTGCCA
TAACCATGAGTGATAACACTGCGGCCAACTTACTTCTGACAACGATCGGAGGACCGAAGGAGCTAACCGC
TTTTTTGCACAACATGGGGGATCATGTAACTCGCCTTGATCGTTGGGAACCGGAGCTGAATGAAGCCATA
CCAAACGACGAGCGTGACACCACGATGCCTGCAGCAATGGCAACAACGTTGCGCAAACTATTAACTGGCG
AACTACTTACTCTAGCTTCCCGGCAACAATTAATAGACTGGATGGAGGCGGATAAAGTTGCAGGACCACT
TCTGCGCTCGGCCCTTCCGGCTGGCTGGTTTATTGCTGATAAATCTGGAGCCGGTGAGCGTGGGTCTCGC
GGTATCATTGCAGCACTGGGGCCAGATGGTAAGCCCTCCCGTATCGTAGTTATCTACACGACGGGGAGTC
AGGCAACTATGGATGAACGAAATAGACAGATCGCTGAGATAGGTGCCTCACTGATTAAGCATTGGTAACT
GTCAGACCAAGTTTACTCATATATACTTTAGATTGATTTAAAACTTCATTTTTAATTTAAAAGGATCTAG
GTGAAGATCCTTTTTGATAATCTCATGACCAAAATCCCTTAACGTGAGTTTTCGTTCCACTGAGCGTCAG
ACCCCGTAGAAAAGATCAAAGGATCTTCTTGAGATCCTTTTTTTCTGCGCGTAATCTGCTGCTTGCAAAC
AAAAAAACCACCGCTACCAGCGGTGGTTTGTTTGCCGGATCAAGAGCTACCAACTCTTTTTCCGAAGGTA
ACTGGCTTCAGCAGAGCGCAGATACCAAATACTGTCCTTCTAGTGTAGCCGTAGTTAGGCCACCACTTCA
AGAACTCTGTAGCACCGCCTACATACCTCGCTCTGCTAATCCTGTTACCAGTGGCTGCTGCCAGTGGCGA
TAAGTCGTGTCTTACCGGGTTGGACTCAAGACGATAGTTACCGGATAAGGCGCAGCGGTCGGGCTGAACG
GGGGGTTCGTGCACACAGCCCAGCTTGGAGCGAACGACCTACACCGAACTGAGATACCTACAGCGTGAGC
TATGAGAAAGCGCCACGCTTCCCGAAGGGAGAAAGGCGGACAGGTATCCGGTAAGCGGCAGGGTCGGAAC
AGGAGAGCGCACGAGGGAGCTTCCAGGGGGAAACGCCTGGTATCTTTATAGTCCTGTCGGGTTTCGCCAC
CTCTGACTTGAGCGTCGATTTTTGTGATGCTCGTCAGGGGGGCGGAGCCTATGGAAAAACGCCAGCAACG
CGGCCTTTTTACGGTTCCTGGCCTTTTGCTGGCCTTTTGCTCACATGTTCTTTCCTGCGTTATCCCCTGA
TTCTGTGGATAACCGTATTACCGCCTTTGAGTGAGCTGATACCGCTCGCCGCAGCCGAACGACCGAGCGC
AGCGAGTCAGTGAGCGAGGAAGCGGAAGAGCGCCTGATGCGGTATTTTCTCCTTACGCATCTGTGCGGTA
TTTCACACCGCATATATGGTGCACTCTCAGTACAATCTGCTCTGATGCCGCATAGTTAAGCCAGTATACA
CTCCGCTATCGCTACGTGACTGGGTCATGGCTGCGCCCCGACACCCGCCAACACCCGCTGACGCGCCCTG
ACGGGCTTGTCTGCTCCCGGCATCCGCTTACAGACAAGCTGTGACCGTCTCCGGGAGCTGCATGTGTCAG
AGGTTTTCACCGTCATCACCGAAACGCGCGAGGCAGCTGCGGTAAAGCTCATCAGCGTGGTCGTGAAGCG
ATTCACAGATGTCTGCCTGTTCATCCGCGTCCAGCTCGTTGAGTTTCTCCAGAAGCGTTAATGTCTGGCT
TCTGATAAAGCGGGCCATGTTAAGGGCGGTTTTTTCCTGTTTGGTCACTGATGCCTCCGTGTAAGGGGGA
TTTCTGTTCATGGGGGTAATGATACCGATGAAACGAGAGAGGATGCTCACGATACGGGTTACTGATGATG
AACATGCCCGGTTACTGGAACGTTGTGAGGGTAAACAACTGGCGGTATGGATGCGGCGGGACCAGAGAAA
AATCACTCAGGGTCAATGCCAGCGCTTCGTTAATACAGATGTAGGTGTTCCACAGGGTAGCCAGCAGCAT
CCTGCGATGCAGATCCGGAACATAATGGTGCAGGGCGCTGACTTCCGCGTTTCCAGACTTTACGAAACAC
GGAAACCGAAGACCATTCATGTTGTTGCTCAGGTCGCAGACGTTTTGCAGCAGCAGTCGCTTCACGTTCG
CTCGCGTATCGGTGATTCATTCTGCTAACCAGTAAGGCAACCCCGCCAGCCTAGCCGGGTCCTCAACGAC
AGGAGCACGATCATGCGCACCCGTGGGGCCGCCATGCCGGCGATAATGGCCTGCTTCTCGCCGAAACGTT
TGGTGGCGGGACCAGTGACGAAGGCTTGAGCGAGGGCGTGCAAGATTCCGAATACCGCAAGCGACAGGCC
GATCATCGTCGCGCTCCAGCGAAAGCGGTCCTCGCCGAAAATGACCCAGAGCGCTGCCGGCACCTGTCCT
ACGAGTTGCATGATAAAGAAGACAGTCATAAGTGCGGCGACGATAGTCATGCCCCGCGCCCACCGGAAGG
AGCTGACTGGGTTGAAGGCTCTCAAGGGCATCGGTCGAGATCCCGGTGCCTAATGAGTGAGCTAACTTAC
ATTAATTGCGTTGCGCTCACTGCCCGCTTTCCAGTCGGGAAACCTGTCGTGCCAGCTGCATTAATGAATC
GGCCAACGCGCGGGGAGAGGCGGTTTGCGTATTGGGCGCCAGGGTGGTTTTTCTTTTCACCAGTGAGACG
GGCAACAGCTGATTGCCCTTCACCGCCTGGCCCTGAGAGAGTTGCAGCAAGCGGTCCACGCTGGTTTGCC
CCAGCAGGCGAAAATCCTGTTTGATGGTGGTTAACGGCGGGATATAACATGAGCTGTCTTCGGTATCGTC
GTATCCCACTACCGAGATATCCGCACCAACGCGCAGCCCGGACTCGGTAATGGCGCGCATTGCGCCCAGC
GCCATCTGATCGTTGGCAACCAGCATCGCAGTGGGAACGATGCCCTCATTCAGCATTTGCATGGTTTGTT
GAAAACCGGACATGGCACTCCAGTCGCCTTCCCGTTCCGCTATCGGCTGAATTTGATTGCGAGTGAGATA
TTTATGCCAGCCAGCCAGACGCAGACGCGCCGAGACAGAACTTAATGGGCCCGCTAACAGCGCGATTTGC
TGGTGACCCAATGCGACCAGATGCTCCACGCCCAGTCGCGTACCGTCTTCATGGGAGAAAATAATACTGT
TGATGGGTGTCTGGTCAGAGACATCAAGAAATAACGCCGGAACATTAGTGCAGGCAGCTTCCACAGCAAT
GGCATCCTGGTCATCCAGCGGATAGTTAATGATCAGCCCACTGACGCGTTGCGCGAGAAGATTGTGCACC
GCCGCTTTACAGGCTTCGACGCCGCTTCGTTCTACCATCGACACCACCACGCTGGCACCCAGTTGATCGG
CGCGAGATTTAATCGCCGCGACAATTTGCGACGGCGCGTGCAGGGCCAGACTGGAGGTGGCAACGCCAAT
CAGCAACGACTGTTTGCCCGCCAGTTGTTGTGCCACGCGGTTGGGAATGTAATTCAGCTCCGCCATCGCC
GCTTCCACTTTTTCCCGCGTTTTCGCAGAAACGTGGCTGGCCTGGTTCACCACGCGGGAAACGGTCTGAT
AAGAGACACCGGCATACTCTGCGACATCGTATAACGTTACTGGTTTCACATTCACCACCCTGAATTGACT
CTCTTCCGGGCGCTATCATGCCATACCGCGAAAGGTTTTGCGCCATTCGATGGTGTCCGGGATCTCGACG
CTCTCCCTTATGCGACTCCTGCATTAGGAAGCAGCCCAGTAGTAGGTTGAGGCCGTTGAGCACCGCCGCC
GCAAGGAATGGTGCATGCAAGGAGATGGCGCCCAACAGTCCCCCGGCCACGGGGCCTGCCACCATACCCA
CGCCGAAACAAGCGCTCATGAGCCCGAAGTGGCGAGCCCGATCTTCCCCATCGGTGATGTCGGCGATATA
GGCGCCAGCAACCGCACCTGTGGCGCCGGTGATGCCGGCCACGATGCGTCCGGCGTAGAGGATCGAGATC
TCGATCCCGCGAAATTAATACGACTCACTATAGGGGAATTGTGAGCGGATAACAATTCCCCTCTAGAAAT
AATTTTGTTTAACTTTAAGAAGGAGATATACATATATGCACCATCATCACCACCATCATCACCACCATAG
CATGTCCCCTATACTAGGTTATTGGAAAATTAAGGGCCTTGTGCAACCCACTCGACTTCTTTTGGAATAT
CTTGAAGAAAAATATGAAGAGCATTTGTATGAGCGCGATGAAGGTGATAAATGGCGAAACAAAAAGTTTG
AATTGGGTTTGGAGTTTCCCAATCTTCCTTATTATATTGATGGTGATGTTAAATTAACACAGTCTATGGC
CATCATACGTTATATAGCTGACAAGCACAACATGTTGGGTGGTTGTCCAAAAGAGCGTGCAGAGATTTCA
ATGCTTGAAGGAGCGGTTTTGGATATTAGATACGGTGTTTCGAGAATTGCATATAGTAAAGACTTTGAAA
CTCTCAAAGTTGATTTTCTTAGCAAGCTACCTGAAATGCTGAAAATGTTCGAAGATCGTTTATGTCATAA
AACATATTTAAATGGTGATCATGTAACCCATCCTGACTTCATGTTGTATGACGCTCTTGATGTTGTTTTA
TACATGGACCCAATGTGCCTGGATGCGTTCCCAAAATTAGTTTGTTTTAAAAAACGTATTGAAGCTATCC
CACAAATTGATAAGTACTTGAAATCCAGCAAGTATATAGCATGGCCTTTGCAGGGCTGGCAAGCCACGTT
TGGTGGTGGTGACCATCCTCCAAAATCGGATTCTCCGAATTGCGGCCTGGAAGTTCTGTTCCAGGGTCCG
GGATCCCTTGAATTCCAGGCCGTCGTTACCCAAGAACCTAGTGTTACCGTTAGCCCAGGTGGTACTGTTA
TACTTACTTGTGGAAGTGGTACGGGTGCCGTCACATCTGGTCATTATGCAAATTGGTTTCAACAAAAACC
AGGACAAGCTCCAAGAGCTTTGATTTTTGATACTGATAAGAAGTATTCTTGGACCCCAGGTAGATTTTCT
GGATCTTTGCTGGGAGCAAAGGCAGCTTTGACAATATCAGATGCTCAGCCTGAGGACGAAGCCGAGTATT
ACTGTTCTCTTAGCGACGTGGATGGCTACTTGTTTGGCGGTGGAACACAACTGACGGTTCTGTCCGGTGG
TGGCGGCTCTGGTGGCGGTGGCAGCGGCGGTGGTGGTTCCGGAGGCGGCGGTTCTCAGGCTGTGGTGACT
CAGGAGCCGTCAGTGACTGTGTCCCCAGGAGGGACAGTCATTCTCACTTGTGGCTCCGGCACTGGAGCTG
TCACCAGTGGTCATTATGCCAACTGGTTCCAGCAGAAGCCTGGCCAAGCCCCCAGGGCACTTATATTTGA
CACCGACAAGAAGTATTCCTGGACCCCTGGCCGATTCTCAGGCTCCCTCCTTGGGGCCAAGGCTGCCCTG
ACCATCTCGGATGCGCAGCCTGAAGATGAGGCTGAGTATTACTGTTCGCTCTCCGACGTTGACGGTTATC
TGTTCGGAGGAGGCACCCAGCTGACCGTCCTCTCCACCGGTATCTTACTCGAGTGAATGAATGAGTCGAG
CACCACCACCACCACCACTGAGATCCGGCTGCTAACAAAGCCCGAAAGGAAGCTGAGTTGGCTGCTGCCA
CCGCTGAGCAATAACTAGCATAACCCCTTGGGGCCTCTAAACGGGTCTTGAGGGGTTTTTTGCTGAAAGG
AGGAACTATATCCGGAT
