LOCUS       Exported 757 bp ds-DNA linear SYN 30-MAY-2021
DEFINITION  Bacterial expression vector for dL5(E52D) protein with N-terminal
            His10, GST and HRV3C cleavage site (MBIC5, dL5**, FAP).
ACCESSION   .
VERSION     .
KEYWORDS    pET21-10XHis-GST-HRV-dL5
SOURCE      synthetic DNA construct
  ORGANISM  synthetic DNA construct
REFERENCE   1 (bases 1 to 757)
  AUTHORS   Wang Y, Telmer CA, Schmidt BF, Franke JD, Ort S, Arndt-Jovin DJ,
            Bruchez MP
  TITLE     Fluorogen activating protein-affibody probes: modular, no-wash
            measurement of epidermal growth factor receptors.
  JOURNAL   Bioconjug Chem. 2015 Jan 21;26(1):137-44. doi: 10.1021/bc500525b.
            Epub 2014 Dec 19.
  PUBMED    25490520
REFERENCE   2 (bases 1 to 757)
  AUTHORS   .
  TITLE     Direct Submission
  JOURNAL   Exported May 30, 2021 from SnapGene Server 1.1.58
            http://www.snapgene.com
FEATURES             Location/Qualifiers
     source          1..757
                     /organism="synthetic DNA construct"
                     /mol_type="other DNA"
     primer_bind     32..50
                     /label=T7 Term
                     /note="T7 terminator, reverse primer"
     CDS             complement(103..120)
                     /codon_start=1
                     /product="6xHis affinity tag"
                     /label=6xHis
                     /translation="HHHHHH"
ORIGIN
        1 caagacccgt ttagaggccc caaggggtta tgctagttat tgctcagcgg tggcagcagc
       61 caactcagct tcctttcggg ctttgttagc agccggatct cagtggtggt ggtggtggtg
      121 ctcgactcat tcattcactc gagtaagata ccggtggaga ggacggtcag ctgggtgcct
      181 cctccgaaca gataaccgtc aacgtcggag agcgaacagt aatactcagc ctcatcttca
      241 ggctgcgcat ccgagatggt cagggcagcc ttggccccaa ggagggagcc tgagaatcgg
      301 ccaggggtcc aggaatactt cttgtcggtg tcaaatataa gtgccctggg ggcttggcca
      361 ggcttctgct ggaaccagtt ggcataatga ccactggtga cagctccagt gccggagcca
      421 caagtgagaa tgactgtccc tcctggggac acagtcactg acggctcctg agtcaccaca
      481 gcctgagaac cgccgcctcc ggaaccacca ccgccgctgc caccgccacc agagccgcca
      541 ccaccggaca gaaccgtcag ttgtgttcca ccgccaaaca agtagccatc cacgtcgcta
      601 agagaacagt aatactcggc ttcgtcctca ggctgagcat ctgatattgt caaagctgcc
      661 tttgctccca gcaaagatcc agaaaatcta cctggggtcc aagaatactt cttatcagta
      721 tcaaaaatca aagctcttgg agcttgtcct ggttttt
//
