>Addgene plasmid #73214 | pET21-10XHis-GST-HRV-dL5 | addgene partial sequence | sequence record 139750 | pBRrevBam 5'-GGTGATGTCGGCGATATAGG-3'
GGCGCCGGTGATGCCGGCCACGATGCGTCCGGCGTAGAGGATCGAGATCTCGATCCCGCGAAATTAATAC
GACTCACTATAGGGGAATTGTGAGCGGATAACAATTCCCCTCTAGAAATAATTTTGTTTAACTTTAAGAA
GGAGATATACATATATGCACCATCATCACCACCATCATCACCACCATAGCATGTCCCCTATACTAGGTTA
TTGGAAAATTAAGGGCCTTGTGCAACCCACTCGACTTCTTTTGGAATATCTTGAAGAAAAATATGAAGAG
CATTTGTATGAGCGCGATGAAGGTGATAAATGGCGAAACAAAAAGTTTGAATTGGGTTTGGAGTTTCCCA
ATCTTCCTTATTATATTGATGGTGATGTTAAATTAACACAGTCTATGGCCATCATACGTTATATAGCTGA
CAAGCACAACATGTTGGGTGGTTGTCCAAAAGAGCGTGCAGAGATTTCAATGCTTGAAGGAGCGGTTTTG
GATATTAGATACGGTGTTTCGAGAATTGCATATAGTAAAGACTTTGAAACTCTCAAAGTTGATTTTCTTA
GCAAGCTACCTGAAATGCTGAAAATGTTCGAAGATCGTTTATGTCATAAAACATATTTAAATGGTGATCA
TGTAACCCATCCTGACTTCATGTTGTATGACGCTCTTGATGTTGTTTTATACATGGACCCAATGTGCCTG
GATGCGTTCCCAAAATTAGTTTGTTTTAAAAAACGTATTGAAGCTATCCCACAAATTGATAAGTACTTGA
AATCCAGCAAGTATATAGCATGGCCTTTGCAGGGCTGGCAAGCCACGTTTGGTGGTGGTGACCATCCTCC
AAAATCGGATTCTCCGAATTGCGGCCTGGAAGTTCTGTTCCAGGGTCCGGGATCCCTTGAATTCCAGGCC
GTCGTTACCCAAGAACCTAGTGTTACCGTTAGCCCAGGTGGTACTGTTATACTTACTTGTGGAAGTGGTA
CGGGTGCCGTCACATCTGGTCATTATGCAAATTGGTTTCAACAAA
